Addgene plasmid #248757: pJB178
Purpose: PBT0779+40xTetO biosensor cicuit in pNBU2 integrative Bacteroides plasmid
Depositing lab: Carolina Tropini. Depositing organization: University of British Columbia. Publication: A Bacteroides synthetic biology toolkit to build an in vivo malabsorption biosensor. McCallum G, Burckhardt JC, He J, Hong A, Potvin-Trottier L, Tropini C. Cell. 2026 Feb 19;189(4):1245-1261.e21. doi: 10.1016/j.cell.2025.12.052. Epub 2026 Jan 28. PubMed 41610848.
Backbone
  Vector backbone: pNBU2
  Vector type: Bacterial Expression
Growth in bacteria
  Bacterial resistance: Ampicillin, 100 μg/mL
  Growth temperature: 37°C
  Growth strain: Invitrogen One Shot PIR2 Chemically Competent
  Copy number: Low Copy
Gene/Insert
  Gene/Insert name: PBfP1E6-RBS1PLP-mScarletI3-rrnBT2-40xTetO-T7Te-rrnBT1-PBT0779-TetR-rrnBT2-pTetR56-RBS1PLP-mGL-rrnBT2
  Species: Synthetic
  Cloning method: Golden Gate
Terms and licenses: Academic/Nonprofit Terms; Industry Terms: Not Available to Industry
How to cite: pJB178 was a gift from Carolina Tropini (Addgene plasmid # 248757 ; http://n2t.net/addgene:248757 ; RRID:Addgene_248757)
