[The description below was written by a language model from this plasmid's Addgene catalogue record and pLannotate feature annotations shown in this document.]
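Description:
pJB178 is a roughly 10 kb synthetic biosensor circuit assembled by Golden Gate cloning in the pNBU2 integrative backbone for Bacteroides. It is maintained in E. coli at low copy from an R6K γ origin, which requires the pi initiator protein and therefore a pir-expressing host, with ampicillin selection through AmpR. An incP oriT with a traJ fragment allows conjugative transfer into Bacteroides, and an erm-family rRNA methylase gene (annotated as ermC') gives macrolide-lincosamide resistance, presumably for selecting recipients. pNBU2 vectors normally insert into the chromosome through an NBU2 integrase. The feature table does not annotate an integrase or attachment site, though about 2 kb between the last insert terminator and AmpR is unannotated.

The insert holds three units, each closed by rrnB or T7Te terminators. The PBfP1E6 promoter with the RBS1PLP ribosome binding site drives mScarlet-I3 (matched as an mScarlet fragment), which appears to act as a reference red signal. Next comes an array of 40 tet operators; the many short "PLtetO-1", "H1-2O2" and "TRE" hits are simply these repeated tetO sites, not functional promoters. The sensing promoter PBT0779 drives TetR, and the TetR-repressible pTetR56 promoter drives mGreenLantern. Activity at PBT0779 therefore raises TetR and lowers green output, an inverting arrangement. The operator array is probably a decoy that titrates TetR and reshapes the response threshold, although the record does not state its role. A short polyphosphate kinase match upstream of tetR is likely a spurious hit within the PBT0779 region. The associated work describes a Bacteroides toolkit for building an in vivo malabsorption biosensor; the signal sensed by PBT0779 is not given.
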