Features (pLannotate 1.2.2; 56 found; start..end, strand, type, name):
    207..877     +  CDS            mScarlet-2I (fragment): mScarlet-I derivative in which the N- and C-termini have been modified to reduce cytotoxicity (Valbuena et al., 2020) preserves the original mammalian codon optimization
    919..946     +  terminator     rrnB T2 terminator: transcription terminator T2 from the E. coli rrnB gene
   1023..1044    +  promoter       PLtetO-1 promoter (fragment): modified phage lambda PL promoter with tet operator sites (Lutz and Bujard, 1997)
   1069..1088    +  promoter       PLtetO-1 promoter (fragment): modified phage lambda PL promoter with tet operator sites (Lutz and Bujard, 1997)
   1119..1137    +  protein_bind   tet operator: tetO; bacterial operator O2 for the tetR and tetA genes tetracycline repressor TetR
   1151..1169    +  protein_bind   tet operator: tetO; bacterial operator O2 for the tetR and tetA genes tetracycline repressor TetR
   1193..1213    +  promoter       PLtetO-1 promoter (fragment): modified phage lambda PL promoter with tet operator sites (Lutz and Bujard, 1997)
   1239..1260    +  promoter       H1-2O2 promoter (fragment): doxycycline-inducible variant of the human H1 RNA promoter (Henriksen et al., 2007)
   1278..1299    +  promoter       tight TRE promoter (fragment): Tet-responsive promoter PTight, consisting of seven tet operator sequences followed by the minimal CMV promoter
   1328..1349    +  protein_bind   tetracycline response element (fragment): contains seven copies of the tetracycline operator tetO tetracycline repressor TetR
   1378..1400    +  promoter       PLtetO-1 promoter (fragment): modified phage lambda PL promoter with tet operator sites (Lutz and Bujard, 1997)
   1420..1442    +  promoter       H1-2O2 promoter (fragment): doxycycline-inducible variant of the human H1 RNA promoter (Henriksen et al., 2007)
   1483..1504    +  promoter       PLtetO-1 promoter (fragment): modified phage lambda PL promoter with tet operator sites (Lutz and Bujard, 1997)
   1529..1548    +  promoter       PLtetO-1 promoter (fragment): modified phage lambda PL promoter with tet operator sites (Lutz and Bujard, 1997)
   1579..1597    +  protein_bind   tet operator: tetO; bacterial operator O2 for the tetR and tetA genes tetracycline repressor TetR
   1611..1629    +  protein_bind   tet operator: tetO; bacterial operator O2 for the tetR and tetA genes tetracycline repressor TetR
   1653..1673    +  promoter       PLtetO-1 promoter (fragment): modified phage lambda PL promoter with tet operator sites (Lutz and Bujard, 1997)
   1699..1720    +  promoter       H1-2O2 promoter (fragment): doxycycline-inducible variant of the human H1 RNA promoter (Henriksen et al., 2007)
   1738..1759    +  promoter       tight TRE promoter (fragment): Tet-responsive promoter PTight, consisting of seven tet operator sequences followed by the minimal CMV promoter
   1788..1809    +  protein_bind   tetracycline response element (fragment): contains seven copies of the tetracycline operator tetO tetracycline repressor TetR
   1838..1860    +  promoter       PLtetO-1 promoter (fragment): modified phage lambda PL promoter with tet operator sites (Lutz and Bujard, 1997)
   1880..1902    +  promoter       H1-2O2 promoter (fragment): doxycycline-inducible variant of the human H1 RNA promoter (Henriksen et al., 2007)
   1943..1964    +  promoter       PLtetO-1 promoter (fragment): modified phage lambda PL promoter with tet operator sites (Lutz and Bujard, 1997)
   1989..2008    +  promoter       PLtetO-1 promoter (fragment): modified phage lambda PL promoter with tet operator sites (Lutz and Bujard, 1997)
   2039..2057    +  protein_bind   tet operator: tetO; bacterial operator O2 for the tetR and tetA genes tetracycline repressor TetR
   2071..2089    +  protein_bind   tet operator: tetO; bacterial operator O2 for the tetR and tetA genes tetracycline repressor TetR
   2113..2133    +  promoter       PLtetO-1 promoter (fragment): modified phage lambda PL promoter with tet operator sites (Lutz and Bujard, 1997)
   2159..2180    +  promoter       H1-2O2 promoter (fragment): doxycycline-inducible variant of the human H1 RNA promoter (Henriksen et al., 2007)
   2198..2219    +  promoter       tight TRE promoter (fragment): Tet-responsive promoter PTight, consisting of seven tet operator sequences followed by the minimal CMV promoter
   2248..2269    +  protein_bind   tetracycline response element (fragment): contains seven copies of the tetracycline operator tetO tetracycline repressor TetR
   2298..2320    +  promoter       PLtetO-1 promoter (fragment): modified phage lambda PL promoter with tet operator sites (Lutz and Bujard, 1997)
   2340..2362    +  promoter       H1-2O2 promoter (fragment): doxycycline-inducible variant of the human H1 RNA promoter (Henriksen et al., 2007)
   2403..2424    +  promoter       PLtetO-1 promoter (fragment): modified phage lambda PL promoter with tet operator sites (Lutz and Bujard, 1997)
   2449..2468    +  promoter       PLtetO-1 promoter (fragment): modified phage lambda PL promoter with tet operator sites (Lutz and Bujard, 1997)
   2499..2517    +  protein_bind   tet operator: tetO; bacterial operator O2 for the tetR and tetA genes tetracycline repressor TetR
   2531..2549    +  protein_bind   tet operator: tetO; bacterial operator O2 for the tetR and tetA genes tetracycline repressor TetR
   2573..2593    +  promoter       PLtetO-1 promoter (fragment): modified phage lambda PL promoter with tet operator sites (Lutz and Bujard, 1997)
   2619..2640    +  promoter       H1-2O2 promoter (fragment): doxycycline-inducible variant of the human H1 RNA promoter (Henriksen et al., 2007)
   2658..2679    +  promoter       tight TRE promoter (fragment): Tet-responsive promoter PTight, consisting of seven tet operator sequences followed by the minimal CMV promoter
   2708..2729    +  protein_bind   tetracycline response element (fragment): contains seven copies of the tetracycline operator tetO tetracycline repressor TetR
   2758..2780    +  promoter       PLtetO-1 promoter (fragment): modified phage lambda PL promoter with tet operator sites (Lutz and Bujard, 1997)
   2800..2822    +  promoter       H1-2O2 promoter (fragment): doxycycline-inducible variant of the human H1 RNA promoter (Henriksen et al., 2007)
   2853..2924    +  terminator     rrnB T1 terminator: transcription terminator T1 from the E. coli rrnB gene
   2940..2967    +  terminator     T7Te terminator: phage T7 early transcription terminator
   2980..3102    -  CDS            PK21_RHOPA (fragment): Experimental evidence at protein level: Swiss-Prot protein existence level 1. Uses inorganic polyphosphate (polyP) as a donor to convert ADP to ATP. From Rhodopseudomonas palustris (strain ATCC BAA-98 / CGA009).
   3465..4085    +  CDS            tetR: TETR2_ECOLX - Experimental evidence at protein level: Swiss-Prot protein existence level 1. TetR is the repressor of the tetracycline resistance element; its N-terminal region forms a helix-turn-helix structure and binds DNA. Binding of tetracycline to TetR reduces the repressor affinity for the tetracycline resistance gene (tetA) promoter operator sites. From Escherichia coli.
   4116..4137    +  terminator     rrnB T2 terminator (fragment): transcription terminator T2 from the E. coli rrnB gene
   4253..4271    +  promoter       PLtetO-1 promoter (fragment): modified phage lambda PL promoter with tet operator sites (Lutz and Bujard, 1997)
   4358..5077    +  CDS            mGreenLantern: monomeric GFP derivative that displays exceptionally high brightness in cells (Campbell et al., 2020)
   5098..5125    +  terminator     rrnB T2 terminator: transcription terminator T2 from the E. coli rrnB gene
   7105..7965    -  CDS            AmpR: β-lactamase; bla; confers resistance to ampicillin, carbenicillin, and related antibiotics
   7966..7982    -  promoter       AmpR promoter (fragment): bla
   8453..9181    +  CDS            ermC': ERM_BACIU - Experimental evidence at protein level: Swiss-Prot protein existence level 1. This protein produces a dimethylation of the adenine residue at position 2085 in 23S rRNA, resulting in reduced affinity between ribosomes and macrolide-lincosamide-streptogramin B antibiotics. From Bacillus subtilis.
   9257..9645    -  rep_origin     R6K γ ori: γ replication origin from E. coli plasmid R6K; requires the R6K initiator protein pi for replication
   9816..9925    +  oriT           oriT: incP origin of transfer
   9958..10003   +  CDS            traJ (fragment): oriT-recognizing protein; traJ
>Addgene plasmid #248757 | pJB178 | addgene full sequence | sequence record 496754 | Addgene Long Read Sequencing Result
CAATTGGGCTACCTTTTTTTTGTTTTGTTTGCAATGGTTAATCTATTGTTAAAATTTAAAGTTTCACTTG
AACTTTCAAATAATGTTCTTATATTTGCAGTGTCGAAAGAAACAAAGTAGGACTGATCACACAACATTTA
AAAAATAACATTATGAAAGCACTCGAAAAGAGATTCAAAGGTAATATTAACAATAATTTATTTTCAATGG
ATAGCACCGAGGCAGTGATCAAGGAGTTCATGCGGTTCAAGGTGCACATGGAGGGCTCCATGAACGGCCA
CGAGTTCGAGATCGAGGGCGAGGGCGAGGGCCGCCCCTACGAGGGCACCCAGACCGCCAAGCTGAAGGTG
ACCAAGGGTGGCCCCCTGCCCTTCTCCTGGGACATCCTGTCCCCTCAGTTCATGTACGGCTCCAGGGCCT
TCATCAAGCACCCCGCCGACATCCCCGACTACTGGAAGCAGTCCTTCCCCGAGGGCTTCAAGTGGGAGCG
CGTGATGATCTTCGAGGACGGCGGCACCGTGTCCGTGACCCAGGACACCTCCCTGGAGGACGGCACCCTG
ATCTACAAGGTGAAGCTCCGCGGCGGCAACTTCCCTCCTGACGGCCCCGTAATGCAGAAGAGGACAATGG
GCTGGGAAGCATCCACCGAGCGGTTGTACCCCGAGGACGTCGTGCTGAAGGGCGACATTAAGATGGCCCT
GCGCCTGAAGGACGGCGGCCGCTACCTGGCGGACTTCAAGACCACCTACAAGGCCAAGAAGCCCGTGCAG
ATGCCCGGCGCCTTCAACATCGACCGCAAGTTGGACATCACCTCCCACAACGAGGACTACACCGTGGTGG
AACAGTACGAACGCTCCGTGGCCCGCCACTCCACCGGCGGCTCCGGTGGCTCCTAATAAATCCTAGCTGA
TTAGCTCGAGAAGGCCATCCTGACGGATGGCCTTTTTTTTGTATGGGGACTCTGAGAACCCTACCTTTCA
AACCCCGAGCGGCCGCTTCTAGAGATCGATTTTAGAGCTGCCTCCCTATCAGTGATAGAGATTGCTACAA
CTGCAAGGTAGTCCCGGTATCCCTATCAGTGATAGAGACTGATAGCTACGAGTCTGAGATCCTACTTGTC
CCTATCAGTGATAGAGACAGTACCGAGTTTTCCCTATCAGTGATAGAGAGCTCATACTGCGACAGAGTCT
TTTCCCTATCAGTGATAGAGATAGGCTCCTTTGTCAAAAGTGATCGCTTCCCTATCAGTGATAGAGACTT
CACGGGATAATGTGTTCTACTCCCTATCAGTGATAGAGAGCTTAAGTCAATCCAATGCGTTCAGGTGCTC
CCTATCAGTGATAGAGAAACTCCGTCATCGTGGATGTCAATACTGACTCCCTATCAGTGATAGAGATTGA
TTTCACCGCTGGCGTCAATTCCCTATCAGTGATAGAGACTTAGGTGTCCCTAGAATTACTAGAGATCGAT
TTTAGAGCTGCCTCCCTATCAGTGATAGAGATTGCTACAACTGCAAGGTAGTCCCGGTATCCCTATCAGT
GATAGAGACTGATAGCTACGAGTCTGAGATCCTACTTGTCCCTATCAGTGATAGAGACAGTACCGAGTTT
TCCCTATCAGTGATAGAGAGCTCATACTGCGACAGAGTCTTTTCCCTATCAGTGATAGAGATAGGCTCCT
TTGTCAAAAGTGATCGCTTCCCTATCAGTGATAGAGACTTCACGGGATAATGTGTTCTACTCCCTATCAG
TGATAGAGAGCTTAAGTCAATCCAATGCGTTCAGGTGCTCCCTATCAGTGATAGAGAAACTCCGTCATCG
TGGATGTCAATACTGACTCCCTATCAGTGATAGAGATTGATTTCACCGCTGGCGTCAATTCCCTATCAGT
GATAGAGACTTAGGTGTCCCTAGAATTACTAGAGATCGATTTTAGAGCTGCCTCCCTATCAGTGATAGAG
ATTGCTACAACTGCAAGGTAGTCCCGGTATCCCTATCAGTGATAGAGACTGATAGCTACGAGTCTGAGAT
CCTACTTGTCCCTATCAGTGATAGAGACAGTACCGAGTTTTCCCTATCAGTGATAGAGAGCTCATACTGC
GACAGAGTCTTTTCCCTATCAGTGATAGAGATAGGCTCCTTTGTCAAAAGTGATCGCTTCCCTATCAGTG
ATAGAGACTTCACGGGATAATGTGTTCTACTCCCTATCAGTGATAGAGAGCTTAAGTCAATCCAATGCGT
TCAGGTGCTCCCTATCAGTGATAGAGAAACTCCGTCATCGTGGATGTCAATACTGACTCCCTATCAGTGA
TAGAGATTGATTTCACCGCTGGCGTCAATTCCCTATCAGTGATAGAGACTTAGGTGTCCCTAGAATTACT
AGAGATCGATTTTAGAGCTGCCTCCCTATCAGTGATAGAGATTGCTACAACTGCAAGGTAGTCCCGGTAT
CCCTATCAGTGATAGAGACTGATAGCTACGAGTCTGAGATCCTACTTGTCCCTATCAGTGATAGAGACAG
TACCGAGTTTTCCCTATCAGTGATAGAGAGCTCATACTGCGACAGAGTCTTTTCCCTATCAGTGATAGAG
ATAGGCTCCTTTGTCAAAAGTGATCGCTTCCCTATCAGTGATAGAGACTTCACGGGATAATGTGTTCTAC
TCCCTATCAGTGATAGAGAGCTTAAGTCAATCCAATGCGTTCAGGTGCTCCCTATCAGTGATAGAGAAAC
TCCGTCATCGTGGATGTCAATACTGACTCCCTATCAGTGATAGAGATTGATTTCACCGCTGGCGTCAATT
CCCTATCAGTGATAGAGACTTAGGTGTCCCTAGAATTACTAGAGCCAGGCATCAAATAAAACGAAAGGCT
CAGTCGAAAGACTGGGCCTTTCGTTTTATCTGTTGTTTGTCGGTGAACGCTCTCTACTAGAGTCACACTG
GCTCACCTTCGGGTGGGCCTTTCTGCGTTTATATATGATGGCAGCATCCATTGCCTGAAAAATAACCAGA
ACCGAGTAGCGGTCTTGTGCATAAAGCATACTTTGCAGTTCTGACAGCTTTTCGATATTTTGGGCTAACT
GTTCTTTGGCATCCTGTTTGGACATATCAGCAGTAAATGAGGGATTGAAATCGGATACATGATGTTCCTT
CCCCGGTTTGGCTGTAAGCTCTTTTAAGACTTCTTTTTTCATTGTTGTATAATTAGGTTGTTATAGGTAT
ATAACAGTTGAATAAAGAAATCAGTTCTTGCCAAATTAAGAGCGTTGAATAGTAATTCCCCAATTATGTA
TCAACAGATTCTACATAATTCCACACTAATTCCACAATTATATTTATATTGTCTGCTGTTTATATGTTTG
ATTATCAGTTATATATGGCGGAGTGAAACGTTTGGCATCTGCTTTGCTATATATTAAGTACAAGAAACAA
TAGTTCTATTATTCACACTTAAAAAATTACGATTATGTCCAGATTAGATAAAAGTAAAGTGATTAACAGC
GCATTAGAGCTGCTTAATGAGGTCGGAATCGAAGGTTTAACAACCCGTAAACTCGCCCAGAAGCTAGGTG
TAGAGCAGCCTACATTGTATTGGCATGTAAAAAATAAGCGGGCTTTGCTCGACGCCTTAGCCATTGAGAT
GTTAGATAGGCACCATACTCACTTTTGCCCTTTAGAAGGGGAAAGCTGGCAAGATTTTTTACGTAATAAC
GCTAAAAGTTTTAGATGTGCTTTACTAAGTCATCGCGATGGAGCAAAAGTACATTTAGGTACACGGCCTA
CAGAAAAACAGTATGAAACTCTCGAAAATCAATTAGCCTTTTTATGCCAACAAGGTTTTTCACTAGAGAA
TGCATTATATGCACTCAGCGCTGTGGGGCATTTTACTTTAGGTTGCGTATTGGAAGATCAAGAGCATCAA
GTCGCTAAAGAAGAAAGGGAAACACCTACTACTGATAGTATGCCGCCATTATTACGACAAGCTATCGAAT
TATTTGATCACCAAGGTGCAGAGCCAGCCTTCTTATTCGGCCTTGAATTGATCATATGCGGATTAGAAAA
ACAACTTAAATGTGAAAGTGGGTCTTAATGGCCACATCGGTTCCTGCTAGAAGGCCCATCCTGACGGATG
GCCTTTTGGTATTCGAGCATTACCTCATACTTTGGATTTTTGTTTTGTTTGCAATGGTTAATCTATTGTT
AAAATTTAAAGTTTCACTTGAACTTTCAAATAATGTTCTTATATTTGCAGTGTCCCTATCAGTGATAGAG
AGTAGGATCACACAACATTTAAAAAATAACATTATGAAAGCACTCGAAAAGAGATTCAAAGGTAATATTA
ACAATAATTTATTTTCAATGGTGAGCAAGGGCGAGGAGCTGTTCACCGGGGTGGTGCCCATCCTGGTCGA
GCTGGACGGCGACGTAAACGGCCACAAGTTCAGCGTCCGCGGCGAGGGCGAGGGCGATGCCACCAACGGC
AAGCTGACCCTGAAGTTCATCTGCACCACCGGCAAGCTGCCCGTGCCCTGGCCCACCCTCGTGACCACCT
TAGGCTACGGCGTGGCCTGCTTCGCCCGCTACCCCGACCACATGAAGCAGCACGACTTCTTCAAGTCCGC
CATGCCCGAAGGCTACGTCCAGGAGCGCACCATCTCTTTCAAGGACGACGGTACCTACAAGACCCGCGCC
GAGGTGAAGTTCGAGGGCGACACCCTGGTGAACCGCATCGTGCTGAAGGGCATCGACTTCAAGGAGGACG
GCAACATCCTGGGGCACAAGCTGGAGTACAACTTCAACAGCCACAAGGTCTATATCACGGCCGACAAGCA
GAAGAACGGCATCAAGGCTAACTTCAAGACCCGCCACAACGTTGAGGACGGCGGCGTGCAGCTCGCCGAC
CACTACCAGCAGAACACCCCCATCGGCGACGGCCCCGTGCTGCTGCCCGACAACCACTACCTGAGCCATC
AGTCCAAGCTGAGCAAAGACCCCAACGAGAAGCGCGATCACATGGTCCTGAAGGAGAGGGTGACCGCCGC
CGGGATTACACATGACATGGACGAGCTGTACAAGTAATAGCGTTCAGCTCGACTGTGAGAAGGCCATCCT
GACGGATGGCCTTTTTTTTTCGTTATAACTAGTTGCGTTCCTAGCCGCTACTAGTGTAATTGCCTATCTT
CCAGTGATGGAACAGCATTTGTGCATTGGCTGCAACAATCAGCCTTACTTGTGCCTGTTCTATTTCCGAA
CCGACCGCTTGTATGAATGCATCAAAATTCGTTTTCTCTACGTTGGATTCCTTGTTGCTCATATTGTGAT
GATAATTTCTACAAATATAGTCATTGGTAACTATCTATGAAACTGTTTGATACTTTTATAGTTGATTAAA
CTTGTTCATGGCATTTGCCTTAATATCATCCGCTATGTCAATGTAGGGTTTCATAGCTTTGTAGTCGCTG
TGTCCCGTCCATTTCATGACCACCTGTGCCGGGATTCCGAGAGCCAGCGCATTGCAGATGAATGTCCTTT
TTCCTGCATGGGTACTGAGCAAAGCGTATTTGTGTGTGACTTCATCAATACGTTCATTTCCCTTGTAGTA
GGTTTCCCGTACAGGCTCGTTGATTTCTGCCAGTTCGCCCAGCTCTTTCAGGTAATCGTTCATCTTCTGG
TTGCTGATGACGGGCAGAGCCATGTAATTCTCGAAATGGATGTCCTTGTATTTGTCCAGTATGGCTTTGC
TGTATTTGTTCAGTTCAATCGTCAGGCTGTCGGCAGTCTTGACTGTGGTTATTTCGATGTGGTCGGACTT
CACATCGCTTCTTTTCAGATTGCGAACATCCGAATACCGCAAACTCGTAAAGCAGCAGAACAGGAAAACA
TCACGCACACGTTCCAGGTATTGCTTATCCTTGGGTATCTGGTAGTCTTTCAGCTTGTTCAGTTCATCCC
AAGTCAGGAAGATTACTTTTTTCGAGGTGGTTTTCAGTTTCGGTTTGAACGTATCGTATGCAATGTTCTG
ATGATGTCCTTTCTTGAAGCTCCAGCGCAGGAACCATTTGAGGAATCCCATTTGCTTGCCGATGGTGCTG
TTTCTCATATCCTTGGTGTCACGCAGGAAGTTGACGTATTCGTTCAATCCAAACTCGTTGAAATAGTTGA
ACGTTGCATCCTCCTTGAACTCTTTGAGGTGGTTCCTCACTGCTGCAAATTTTTCATAGGTGGATGCCGT
CCAGTTATTCTGGTTACCGCACTCTTTTACAAACTCATCGAACACCTCCCAAAAGCTGACAGGGGCTTCT
TCCGGCTGTTCTTCACTGGTGTCTTTCATTCTCATGTTGAAAGCTTCCTTCAACTGTTGGGTCGTTGGCA
TGACCTCCTGCACCTCAAATTCCTTGAAAATATTCTGGATTTCGGCATAGTATTTCAGCAAGTCCGTATT
GATTTCGGCTGCACTTTGCTTTAGCTTGTTGGTACATCCGTTCTTTACCCGCTGCTTATCTGCATCCCAT
TTGGCTACGTCAATCCGGTAGCCCGTTGTAAACTCGATACGTTGGCTGGCAAAGATGACACGCATACGGA
TGGGTACGTTCTCTACGATTGGCACACCGTTCTTTTTCCGGCTCTCCAATGCAAAAATGATGTTGCGCTT
GATATTCATAATTGGGTGCGTTTGAAATTCTACACCCAAATATACACCCAATTATTGAGATAGCAAAAGA
CATTTAGAAACATTTACTTTTACTCTATATTGTAATTTACACTTGATTATCAGTCGTTTGCAGTTTTATG
ATATTCTGTGAAAGTATAAGTTCGAGAGCCTGTCTCTCCGCAAAAAACGCTGAAAATCAGCAGATTGCAA
AACAAACACCCTGTTTTACACCCAAGAATGTAAAGTCGGGTGTTTTTGTTTTATTTAAGATAATACAACC
ACTACATAATAAAAGAGTAGCGATATTAAAAGAATCCGATGAGAAAAGACTAATATTTATCTATCCATTC
AGTTTGATTTCTCAGGACTTTACATCGTCCTGAAAGTATTTGTTGGTACCGGTACCGAGGACGCGACAGC
TGCAGACGCGTTATGAGTAAACTTGGTCTGACAGTTACCAATGCTTAATCAGTGAGGCACCTATCTCAGC
GATCTGTCTATTTCGTTCATCCATAGTTGCCTGACTCCCCGTCGTGTAGATAACTACGATACGGGAGGGC
TTACCATCTGGCCCCAGTGCTGCAATGATACCGCGGGACCCACGCTCACCGGCTCCAGATTTATCAGCAA
TAAACCAGCCAGCCGGAAGGGCCGAGCGCAGAAGTGGTCCTGCAACTTTATCCGCCTCCATCCAGTCTAT
TAATTGTTGCCGGGAAGCTAGAGTAAGTAGTTCGCCAGTTAATAGTTTGCGCAACGTTGTTGCCATTGCT
ACAGGCATCGTGGTGTCACGCTCGTCGTTTGGTATGGCTTCATTCAGCTCCGGTTCCCAACGATCAAGGC
GAGTTACATGATCCCCCATGTTGTGCAAAAAAGCGGTTAGCTCCTTCGGTCCTCCGATCGTTGTCAGAAG
TAAGTTGGCCGCAGTGTTATCACTCATGGTTATGGCAGCACTGCATAATTCTCTTACTGTCATGCCATCC
GTAAGATGCTTTTCTGTGACTGGTGAGTACTCAACCAAGTCATTCTGAGAATAGTGTATGCGGCGACCGA
GTTGCTCTTGCCCGGCGTCAATACGGGATAATACCGCGCCACATAGCAGAACTTTAAAAGTGCTCATCAT
TGGAAAACGTTCTTCGGGGCGAAAACTCTCAAGGATCTTACCGCTGTTGAGATCCAGTTCGATGTAACCC
ACTCGTGCACCCAACTGATCTTCAGCATCTTTTACTTTCACCAGCGTTTCTGGGTGAGCAAAAACAGGAA
GGCAAAATGCCGCAAAAAAGGGAATAAGGGCGACACGGAAATGTTGAATACTCATACTCTTCCTTTTTCA
ATCATGGCCGCGGGATTAAAAGTCGGGGATTGGTGAACAAAAAGGTGTTTCTCTCTTTAAGAGAAATATC
GTTTTGCTAAACAGTTGATATTGAGGTATCATTTTATCGTAAAAGACATTTTTGCTCAACAATTGCTTGA
CGGAAATCAACAAATTTTAGCATTTTGTAAAAAAGTCGCTATATAATTTGGTGAATTGGAGTTATTTTCA
TATTTTTGCATCCCGAAGAGTTTCTCTTAAAGAGAGAAACATCTTTTGCATACCTTTTCCGACCGAATTT
TTATGTCGTAAAGAGGGGCTTTGCAGGGGGTGGACTCAGAAAGATGAGAATAGATGACTATTGTAGTTGA
AACACATAGAAAGTTGCTGATATACAGACCGATACGCATATCGGGATGAACCATGAGTACGTTCTTTTCT
CAAAAAACATAAATATTCGAAAAGAGATGCAATAAATTAAGGAGAGGTTATAATGAACAAAGTAAATATA
AAAGATAGTCAAAATTTTATTACTTCAAAATATCACATAGAAAAAATAATGAATTGCATAAGTTTAGATG
AAAAAGATAACATCTTTGAAATAGGTGCAGGGAAAGGTCATTTTACTGCTGGATTGGTAAAGAGATGTAA
TTTTGTAACGGCGATAGAAATTGATTCTAAATTATGTGAGGTAACTCGTAATAAGCTCTTAAATTATCCT
AACTATCAAATAGTAAATGATGATATACTGAAATTTACATTTCCTAGCCACAATCCATATAAAATATTTG
GCAACATACCTTACAACATAAGCACAAATATAATTCGAAAAATTGTTTTTGAAAGTTCAGCCACAATAAG
TTATTTAATAGTGGAATATGGTTTTGCTAAAATGTTATTAGATACAAACAGATCACTAGCATTGCTGTTA
ATGGCAGAGGTAGATATTTCTATATTAGCAAAAATTCCTAGGTATTATTTCCATCCAAAACCTAAAGTGG
ATAGCACATTAATTGTATTAAAAAGAAAGCCAGCAAAAATGGCATTTAAAGAGAGAAAAAAATATGAAAC
TTTTGTAATGAAATGGGTTAACAAAGAGTACGAAAAACTGTTTACAAAAAATCAATTTAATAAAGCTTTA
AAACATGCGAGAATATATGATATAAACAATATTAGTTTCGAACAATTTGTATCGCTATTTAATAGTTATA
AAATATTTAACGGCTAAAAACAATAGGCCACATGCAACTGTAAATGTTTACGCGGGTACCGACACCGCGG
TGGAGGGGAATTCCCATGTCAGCCGTTAAGTGTTCCTGTGTCACTCAAAATTGCTTTGAGAGGCTCTAAG
GGCTTCTCAGTGCGTTACATCCCTGGCTTGTTGTCCACAACCGTTAAACCTTAAAAGCTTTAAAAGCCTT
ATATATTCTTTTTTTTCTTATAAAACTTAAAACCTTAGAGGCTATTTAAGTTGCTGATTTATATTAATTT
TATTGTTCAAACATGAGAGCTTAGTACGTGAAACATGAGAGCTTAGTACGTTAGCCATGAGAGCTTAGTA
CGTTAGCCATGAGGGTTTAGTTCGTTAAACATGAGAGCTTAGTACGTTAAACATGAGAGCTTAGTACGTG
AAACATGAGAGCTTAGTACGTACTATCAACAGGTTGAACTGCTGATCTTCAGATCCTCTACGCCGGACGC
ATCGTGGCCGGATCAATTCCGTTTTCCGCTGCATAACCCTGCTTCGGGGTCATTATAGCGATTTTTTCGG
TATATCCATCCTTTTTCGCACGATATACAGGATTTTGCCAAAGGGTTCGTGTAGACTTTCCTTGGTGTAT
CCAACGGCGTCAGCCGGGCAGGATAGGTGAAGTAGGCCCACCCGCGAGCGGGTGTTCCTTCTTCACTGTC
CCTTATTCGCACCTGGCGGTGCTCAACGGGAATCCTGCTCTGCGAGGCTGGCCGGCTACCGCCGGCGTAA
CAGATGAGGGCAAGCGGATGGCTGATGAAACCAAGCCAACCAGGAAGGGCAGCCCACCTATCACGGAATT
GATCCCCCTCGAATTGGAATTCTAGCCTGGAATAGGGAAGCACCACATCACC
